Addgene plasmid #236829: pNL [NlucP/CRE/Hygro] Vector
Purpose: Express CRE response element in luciferase reporter assay
Depositing lab: Promega Corporation.
Backbone
  Vector backbone: pNL1.1.CMV[Nluc/CMV] Vector
  Vector type: Luciferase
  Selectable markers: Hygromycin
Growth in bacteria
  Bacterial resistance: Ampicillin, 100 μg/mL
  Growth temperature: 37°C
  Growth strain: DH5alpha
  Copy number: High Copy
Gene/Insert
  Gene/Insert name: CRE
  Species: H. sapiens (human)
  Mutation: None
  Promoter: minP
  Tag / fusion protein: NanoLuc (R) (N terminal on backbone)
  Cloning method: Other
Terms and licenses: Academic/Nonprofit Terms; Industry Terms
Depositor comments: Please note that this plasmid exists as a multimer. This is not expected to impact the end function of the plasmid. Please refer to the Addgene Blog post on multimers for more information: https://blog.addgene.org/plasmids-101-dimers-and-multimers
How to cite: pNL [NlucP/CRE/Hygro] Vector was a gift from Promega Corporation (Addgene plasmid # 236829 ; http://n2t.net/addgene:236829 ; RRID:Addgene_236829)
