[The description below was written by a language model from this plasmid's Addgene catalogue record and pLannotate feature annotations shown in this document.]
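Description:
pNL [NlucP/CRE/Hygro] Vector is a mammalian luciferase reporter plasmid, listed as derived from the pNL1.1.CMV[Nluc/CMV] backbone, designed to read out signalling through the cAMP response element (CRE). It is propagated in E. coli from a high-copy ColE1/pUC-type origin under ampicillin selection (AmpR, β-lactamase). It also carries a hygromycin B phosphotransferase cassette, driven by the SV40 enhancer/early promoter and ended by a synthetic poly(A) signal, which allows selection of stably transfected mammalian cells. The depositor notes that the plasmid preparation exists as a multimer, which is not expected to affect function.

The reporter unit consists of the CRE insert (recorded as human) placed upstream of minP, a minimal TATA-box promoter with low basal activity, so transcription depends largely on factors binding the response element. The CRE itself is not annotated in the feature table. The short hit labelled as a CMV promoter fragment just upstream of minP lies where the response element would be expected, but the record does not confirm that it corresponds to the CRE. minP drives human codon-optimized NanoLuc luciferase, followed by a fragment of human ornithine decarboxylase. This fragment is consistent with the "NlucP" designation, in which a PEST-type degradation sequence destabilizes the luciferase so that the signal tracks changes in transcription more closely. An SV40 poly(A) signal lies downstream of the reporter. A synthetic poly(A) signal and an RNA polymerase II pause site from the human α2 globin gene sit upstream of the response element, where they reduce background from read-through transcription originating in the backbone. The small SV40 large T and TcR fragments appear to be backbone remnants.

The construct is used in transient or hygromycin-selected stable reporter assays of CRE-dependent transcription.
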