Features (pLannotate 1.2.2; 15 found; start..end, strand, type, name):
     94..116     +  promoter       CMV promoter (fragment): human cytomegalovirus (CMV) immediate early promoter
    151..182     +  promoter       minP: minimal TATA-box promoter with low basal activity
    215..727     +  CDS            Nluc: NanoLuc® luciferase human codon-optimized
    740..850     +  CDS            ODC1 (fragment): DCOR_HUMAN - Experimental evidence at protein level: Swiss-Prot protein existence level 1. Catalyzes the first and rate-limiting step of polyamine biosynthesis that converts ornithine into putrescine, which is the precursor for the polyamines, spermidine and spermine. Polyamines are essential for cell proliferation and are implicated in cellular processes, ranging from DNA replication to apoptosis. From Homo sapiens (Human).
    902..1023    -  polyA_signal   SV40 poly(A) signal: SV40 polyadenylation signal
   1049..1180    -  CDS            LT_SV40 (fragment): Experimental evidence at protein level: Swiss-Prot protein existence level 1. Isoform 17kT antigen targets host RBL2 for degradation and promotes cell proliferation. Transactivates host cyclin A promoter through its J domain. From Simian virus 40 (SV40).
   1217..1574    +  promoter       SV40 promoter: SV40 enhancer and early promoter
   1605..2642    +  CDS            HygR: hygromycin B phosphotransferase confers resistance to hygromycin
   2666..2714    +  polyA_signal   poly(A) signal: synthetic polyadenylation signal
   2730..2861    +  CDS            TcR (fragment): tetracycline efflux protein; tet; confers resistance to tetracycline
   3041..3629    -  rep_origin     ori: high-copy-number ColE1/pMB1/pBR322/pUC origin of replication
   3829..4689    -  CDS            AmpR: β-lactamase confers resistance to ampicillin, carbenicillin, and related antibiotics
   4690..4731    -  promoter       AmpR promoter (fragment): bla
   4794..4842    +  polyA_signal   poly(A) signal: synthetic polyadenylation signal
   4856..4947    +  misc_feature   pause site: RNA polymerase II transcriptional pause signal from the human α2 globin gene
>Addgene plasmid #236829 | pNL [NlucP/CRE/Hygro] Vector | addgene full sequence | sequence record 471830 | Addgene NGS Result
GGCCTAACTGGCCGGTACCTGAGCTCGCTAGCGCACCAGACAGTGACGTCAGCTGCCAGATCCCATGGCC
GTCATACTGTGACGTCTTTCAGACACCCCATTGACGTCAATGGGAGAACAGATCTGGCCTCGGCGGCCAA
GCTTAGACACTAGAGGGTATATAATGGAAGCTCGACTTCCAGCTTGGCAATCCGGTACTGTTGGTAAAGC
CACCATGGTCTTCACACTCGAAGATTTCGTTGGGGACTGGCGACAGACAGCCGGCTACAACCTGGACCAA
GTCCTTGAACAGGGAGGTGTGTCCAGTTTGTTTCAGAATCTCGGGGTGTCCGTAACTCCGATCCAAAGGA
TTGTCCTGAGCGGTGAAAATGGGCTGAAGATCGACATCCATGTCATCATCCCGTATGAAGGTCTGAGCGG
CGACCAAATGGGCCAGATCGAAAAAATTTTTAAGGTGGTGTACCCTGTGGATGATCATCACTTTAAGGTG
ATCCTGCACTATGGCACACTGGTAATCGACGGGGTTACGCCGAACATGATCGACTATTTCGGACGGCCGT
ATGAAGGCATCGCCGTGTTCGACGGCAAAAAGATCACTGTAACAGGGACCCTGTGGAACGGCAACAAAAT
TATCGACGAGCGCCTGATCAACCCCGACGGCTCCCTGCTGTTCCGAGTAACCATCAACGGAGTGACCGGC
TGGCGGCTGTGCGAACGCATTCTGGCGAATTCTCACGGCTTTCCGCCTGAGGTTGAAGAGCAAGCCGCCG
GTACATTGCCTATGTCCTGCGCACAAGAAAGCGGTATGGACCGGCACCCAGCCGCTTGTGCTTCAGCTCG
CATCAACGTCTAAGGCCGCGACTCTAGAGTCGGGGCGGCCGGCCGCTTCGAGCAGACATGATAAGATACA
TTGATGAGTTTGGACAAACCACAACTAGAATGCAGTGAAAAAAATGCTTTATTTGTGAAATTTGTGATGC
TATTGCTTTATTTGTAACCATTATAAGCTGCAATAAACAAGTTAACAACAACAATTGCATTCATTTTATG
TTTCAGGTTCAGGGGGAGGTGTGGGAGGTTTTTTAAAGCAAGTAAAACCTCTACAAATGTGGTAAAATCG
ATAAGGATCCGTTTGCGTATTGGGCGCTCTTCCGCTGATCTGCGCAGCACCATGGCCTGAAATAACCTCT
GAAAGAGGAACTTGGTTAGCTACCTTCTGAGGCGGAAAGAACCAGCTGTGGAATGTGTGTCAGTTAGGGT
GTGGAAAGTCCCCAGGCTCCCCAGCAGGCAGAAGTATGCAAAGCATGCATCTCAATTAGTCAGCAACCAG
GTGTGGAAAGTCCCCAGGCTCCCCAGCAGGCAGAAGTATGCAAAGCATGCATCTCAATTAGTCAGCAACC
ATAGTCCCGCCCCTAACTCCGCCCATCCCGCCCCTAACTCCGCCCAGTTCCGCCCATTCTCCGCCCCATG
GCTGACTAATTTTTTTTATTTATGCAGAGGCCGAGGCCGCCTCTGCCTCTGAGCTATTCCAGAAGTAGTG
AGGAGGCTTTTTTGGAGGCCTAGGCTTTTGCAAAAAGCTCGATTCTTCTGACACTAGCGCCACCATGAAG
AAGCCCGAACTCACCGCTACCAGCGTTGAAAAATTTCTCATCGAGAAGTTCGACAGTGTGAGCGACCTGA
TGCAGTTGTCGGAGGGCGAAGAGAGCCGAGCCTTCAGCTTCGATGTCGGCGGACGCGGCTATGTACTGCG
GGTGAATAGCTGCGCTGATGGCTTCTACAAAGACCGCTACGTGTACCGCCACTTCGCCAGCGCTGCACTA
CCCATCCCCGAAGTGTTGGACATCGGCGAGTTCAGCGAGAGCCTGACATACTGCATCAGTAGACGCGCCC
AAGGCGTTACTCTCCAAGACCTCCCCGAAACAGAGCTGCCTGCTGTGTTACAGCCTGTCGCCGAAGCTAT
GGATGCTATTGCCGCCGCCGACCTCAGTCAAACCAGCGGCTTCGGCCCATTCGGGCCCCAAGGCATCGGC
CAGTACACAACCTGGCGGGATTTCATTTGCGCCATTGCTGATCCCCATGTCTACCACTGGCAGACCGTGA
TGGACGACACCGTGTCCGCCAGCGTAGCTCAAGCCCTGGACGAACTGATGCTGTGGGCCGAAGACTGTCC
CGAGGTGCGCCACCTCGTCCATGCCGACTTCGGCAGCAACAACGTCCTGACCGACAACGGCCGCATCACC
GCCGTAATCGACTGGTCCGAAGCTATGTTCGGGGACAGTCAGTACGAGGTGGCCAACATCTTCTTCTGGC
GGCCCTGGCTGGCTTGCATGGAGCAGCAGACTCGCTACTTCGAGCGCCGGCATCCCGAGCTGGCCGGCAG
CCCTCGTCTGCGAGCCTACATGCTGCGCATCGGCCTGGATCAGCTCTACCAGAGCCTCGTGGACGGCAAC
TTCGACGATGCTGCCTGGGCTCAAGGCCGCTGCGATGCCATCGTCCGCAGCGGGGCCGGCACCGTCGGTC
GCACACAAATCGCTCGCCGGAGCGCAGCCGTATGGACCGACGGCTGCGTCGAGGTGCTGGCCGACAGCGG
CAACCGCCGGCCCAGTACACGACCGCGCGCTAAGGAGGTAGGTCGAGTTTAAACTCTAGAACCGGTCATG
GCCGCAATAAAATATCTTTATTTTCATTACATCTGTGTGTTGGTTTTTTGTGTGTTCGAACTAGATGCTG
TCGACCGATGCCCTTGAGAGCCTTCAACCCAGTCAGCTCCTTCCGGTGGGCGCGGGGCATGACTATCGTC
GCCGCACTTATGACTGTCTTCTTTATCATGCAACTCGTAGGACAGGTGCCGGCAGCGCTCTTCCGCTTCC
TCGCTCACTGACTCGCTGCGCTCGGTCGTTCGGCTGCGGCGAGCGGTATCAGCTCACTCAAAGGCGGTAA
TACGGTTATCCACAGAATCAGGGGATAACGCAGGAAAGAACATGTGAGCAAAAGGCCAGCAAAAGGCCAG
GAACCGTAAAAAGGCCGCGTTGCTGGCGTTTTTCCATAGGCTCCGCCCCCCTGACGAGCATCACAAAAAT
CGACGCTCAAGTCAGAGGTGGCGAAACCCGACAGGACTATAAAGATACCAGGCGTTTCCCCCTGGAAGCT
CCCTCGTGCGCTCTCCTGTTCCGACCCTGCCGCTTACCGGATACCTGTCCGCCTTTCTCCCTTCGGGAAG
CGTGGCGCTTTCTCATAGCTCACGCTGTAGGTATCTCAGTTCGGTGTAGGTCGTTCGCTCCAAGCTGGGC
TGTGTGCACGAACCCCCCGTTCAGCCCGACCGCTGCGCCTTATCCGGTAACTATCGTCTTGAGTCCAACC
CGGTAAGACACGACTTATCGCCACTGGCAGCAGCCACTGGTAACAGGATTAGCAGAGCGAGGTATGTAGG
CGGTGCTACAGAGTTCTTGAAGTGGTGGCCTAACTACGGCTACACTAGAAGAACAGTATTTGGTATCTGC
GCTCTGCTGAAGCCAGTTACCTTCGGAAAAAGAGTTGGTAGCTCTTGATCCGGCAAACAAACCACCGCTG
GTAGCGGTGGTTTTTTTGTTTGCAAGCAGCAGATTACGCGCAGAAAAAAAGGATCTCAAGAAGATCCTTT
GATCTTTTCTACGGGGTCTGACGCTCAGTGGAACGAAAACTCACGTTAAGGGATTTTGGTCATGAGATTA
TCAAAAAGGATCTTCACCTAGATCCTTTTAAATTAAAAATGAAGTTTTAAATCAATCTAAAGTATATATG
AGTAAACTTGGTCTGACAGCGGCCGCAAATGCTAAACCACTGCAGTGGTTACCAGTGCTTGATCAGTGAG
GCACCGATCTCAGCGATCTGCCTATTTCGTTCGTCCATAGTGGCCTGACTCCCCGTCGTGTAGATCACTA
CGATTCGTGAGGGCTTACCATCAGGCCCCAGCGCAGCAATGATGCCGCGAGAGCCGCGTTCACCGGCCCC
CGATTTGTCAGCAATGAACCAGCCAGCAGGGAGGGCCGAGCGAAGAAGTGGTCCTGCTACTTTGTCCGCC
TCCATCCAGTCTATGAGCTGCTGTCGTGATGCTAGAGTAAGAAGTTCGCCAGTGAGTAGTTTCCGAAGAG
TTGTGGCCATTGCTACTGGCATCGTGGTATCACGCTCGTCGTTCGGTATGGCTTCGTTCAACTCTGGTTC
CCAGCGGTCAAGCCGGGTCACATGATCACCCATATTATGAAGAAATGCAGTCAGCTCCTTAGGGCCTCCG
ATCGTTGTCAGAAGTAAGTTGGCCGCGGTGTTGTCGCTCATGGTAATGGCAGCACTACACAATTCTCTTA
CCGTCATGCCATCCGTAAGATGCTTTTCCGTGACCGGCGAGTACTCAACCAAGTCGTTTTGTGAGTAGTG
TATACGGCGACCAAGCTGCTCTTGCCCGGCGTCTATACGGGACAACACCGCGCCACATAGCAGTACTTTG
AAAGTGCTCATCATCGGGAATCGTTCTTCGGGGCGGAAAGACTCAAGGATCTTGCCGCTATTGAGATCCA
GTTCGATATAGCCCACTCTTGCACCCAGTTGATCTTCAGCATCTTTTACTTTCACCAGCGTTTCGGGGTG
TGCAAAAACAGGCAAGCAAAATGCCGCAAAGAAGGGAATGAGTGCGACACGAAAATGTTGGATGCTCATA
CTCGTCCTTTTTCAATATTATTGAAGCATTTATCAGGGTTACTAGTACGTCTCTCAAGGATAAGTAAGTA
ATATTAAGGTACGGGAGGTATTGGACAGGCCGCAATAAAATATCTTTATTTTCATTACATCTGTGTGTTG
GTTTTTTGTGTGAATCGATAGTACTAACATACGCTCTCCATCAAAACAAAACGAAACAAAACAAACTAGC
AAAATAGGCTGTCCCCAGTGCAAGTGCAGGTGCCAGAACATTTCTCT
